>Addgene plasmid #20152 | YF-Cdc42(CA) | depositor full sequence | sequence record 9489 | Author sequence
TAGTTATTAATAGTAATCAATTACGGGGTCATTAGTTCATAGCCCATATATGGAGTTCCGCGTTACATAA
CTTACGGTAAATGGCCCGCCTGGCTGACCGCCCAACGACCCCCGCCCATTGACGTCAATAATGACGTATG
TTCCCATAGTAACGCCAATAGGGACTTTCCATTGACGTCAATGGGTGGAGTATTTACGGTAAACTGCCCA
CTTGGCAGTACATCAAGTGTATCATATGCCAAGTACGCCCCCTATTGACGTCAATGACGGTAAATGGCCC
GCCTGGCATTATGCCCAGTACATGACCTTATGGGACTTTCCTACTTGGCAGTACATCTACGTATTAGTCA
TCGCTATTACCATGGTGATGCGGTTTTGGCAGTACATCAATGGGCGTGGATAGCGGTTTGACTCACGGGG
ATTTCCAAGTCTCCACCCCATTGACGTCAATGGGAGTTTGTTTTGGCACCAAAATCAACGGGACTTTCCA
AAATGTCGTAACAACTCCGCCCCATTGACGCAAATGGGCGGTAGGCGTGTACGGTGGGAGGTCTATATAA
GCAGAGCTGGTTTAGTGAACCGTCAGATCCGCTAGCGCTACCGGTCGCCACCATGGTGAGCAAGGGCGAG
GAGCTGTTCACCGGGGTGGTGCCCATCCTGGTCGAGCTGGACGGCGACGTAAACGGCCACAAGTTCAGCG
TGTCCGGCGAGGGCGAGGGCGATGCCACCTACGGCAAGCTGACCCTGAAGTTCATCTGCACCACCGGCAA
GCTGCCCGTGCCCTGGCCCACCCTCGTGACCACCTTCGGCTACGGCCTGCAGTGCTTCGCCCGCTACCCC
GACCACATGAAGCAGCACGACTTCTTCAAGTCCGCCATGCCCGAAGGCTACGTCCAGGAGCGCACCATCT
TCTTCAAGGACGACGGCAACTACAAGACCCGCGCCGAGGTGAAGTTCGAGGGCGACACCCTGGTGAACCG
CATCGAGCTGAAGGGCATCGACTTCAAGGAGGACGGCAACATCCTGGGGCACAAGCTGGAGTACAACTAC
AACAGCCACAACGTCTATATCATGGCCGACAAGCAGAAGAACGGCATCAAGGTGAACTTCAAGATCCGCC
ACAACATCGAGGACGGCAGCGTGCAGCTCGCCGACCACTACCAGCAGAACACCCCCATCGGCGACGGCCC
CGTGCTGCTGCCCGACAACCACTACCTGAGCTACCAGTCCGCCCTGAGCAAAGACCCCAACGAGAAGCGC
GATCACATGGTCCTGCTGGAGTTCGTGACCGCCGCCGGGATCACTCTCGGCATGGACGAGCTGTACAAGA
GTGCTGGTGGTGGAGTGCAGGTGGAAACCATCTCCCCAGGAGACGGGCGCACCTTCCCCAAGCGCGGCCA
GACCTGCGTGGTGCACTACACCGGGATGCTTGAAGATGGAAAGAAATTTGATTCCTCCCGGGACAGAAAC
AAGCCCTTTAAGTTTATGCTAGGCAAGCAGGAGGTGATCCGAGGCTGGGAAGAAGGGGTTGCCCAGATGA
GTGTGGGTCAGAGAGCCAAACTGACTATATCTCCAGATTATGCCTATGGTGCCACTGGGCACCCAGGCAT
CATCCCACCACATGCCACTCTCGTCTTCGATGTGGAGCTTCTAAAACTGGAAAGTGCTGGTGGTAGTGCT
GGTGGTAGTGCTGGTGGTAGTGCTGGTGGTAGTGCTGGTGGTCCTCGAGCTCAAGCTTCGAATTCG
[552 nt withheld, positions 1747-2298]
AGCCGCAGGTGAGGATCCACCGGATCTAGATAACTGATCATAATCAGCCATACCACATTTGTAGAGGTTT
TACTTGCTTTAAAAAACCTCCCACACCTCCCCCTGAACCTGAAACATAAAATGAATGCAATTGTTGTTGT
TAACTTGTTTATTGCAGCTTATAATGGTTACAAATAAAGCAATAGCATCACAAATTTCACAAATAAAGCA
TTTTTTTCACTGCATTCTAGTTGTGGTTTGTCCAAACTCATCAATGTATCTTAAGGCGTAAATTGTAAGC
GTTAATATTTTGTTAAAATTCGCGTTAAATTTTTGTTAAATCAGCTCATTTTTTAACCAATAGGCCGAAA
TCGGCAAAATCCCTTATAAATCAAAAGAATAGACCGAGATAGGGT
[37 nt withheld, positions 2694-2730]
AAAGAACGTGGACTCCAACGTCAAAGG
[49 nt withheld, positions 2758-2806]
T
[91 nt withheld, positions 2808-2898]
G
[124 nt withheld, positions 2900-3023]
CAGGTGGCACTTTTCGGGGAAATGTGCGCGGAACCCCTATTTGTTTATTTTTCTAAATACATTCAAATAT
GTATCCGCTCATGAGACAATAACCCTGATAAATGCTTCAATAATATTGAAAAAGGAAGAGTCCTGAGGCG
GAAAGAACCAGCTGTGGAATGTGTGTCAGTTAGGGTGTGGAAAGTCCCCAGGCTCCCCAGCAGGCAGAAG
TATGCAAAGCATGCATCTCAATTAGTCAGCAACCAGGTGTGGAAAGTCCCCAGGCTCCCCAGCAGGCAGA
AGTATGCAAAGCATGCATCTCAATTAGTCAGCAACCATAGTCCCGCCCCTAACTCCGCCCATCCCGCCCC
TAACTCCGCCCAGTTCCGCCCATTCTCCGCCCCATGGCTGACTAATTTTTTTTATTTATGCAGAGGCCGA
GGCCGCCTCGGCCTCTGAGCTATTCCAGAAGTAGTGAGGAGGCTTTTTTGGAGGCCTAGGCTTTTGCAAA
GATCGATCAAGAGACAGGATGAGGATCGTTTCGCATGATTGAACAAGATGGATTGCACGCAGGTTCTCCG
GCCGCTTGGGTGGAGAGGCTATTCGGCTATGACTGGGCACAACAGACAATCGGCTGCTCTGATGCCGCCG
TGTTCCGGCTGTCAGCGCAGGGGCGCCCGGTTCTTTTTGTCAAGACCGACCTGTCCGGTGCCCTGAATGA
ACTGCAAGACGAGGCAGCGCGGCTATCGTGGCTGGCCACGACGGGCGTTCCTTGCGCAGCTGTGCTCGAC
GTTGTCACTGAAGCGGGAAGGGACTGGCTGCTATTGGGCGAAGTGCCGGGGCAGGATCTCCTGTCATCTC
ACCTTGCTCCTGCCGAGAAAGTATCCATCATGGCTGATGCAATGCGGCGGCTGCATACGCTTGATCCGGC
TACCTGCCCATTCGACCACCAAGCGAAACATCGCATCGAGCGAGCACGTACTCGGATGGAAGCCGGTCTT
GTCGATCAGGATGATCTGGACGAAGAGCATCAGGGGCTCGCGCCAGCCGAACTGTTCGCCAGGCTCAAGG
CGAGCATGCCCGACGGCGAGGATCTCGTCGTGACCCATGGCGATGCCTGCTTGCCGAATATCATGGTGGA
AAATGGCCGCTTTTCTGGATTCATCGACTGTGGCCGGCTGGGTGTGGCGGACCGCTATCAGGACATAGCG
TTGGCTACCCGTGATATTGCTGAAGAGCTTGGCGGCGAATGGGCTGACCGCTTCCTCGTGCTTTACGGTA
TCGCCGCTCCCGATTCGCAGCGCATCGCCTTCTATCGCCTTCTTGACGAGTTCTTCTGAGCGGGACTCTG
GGGTTCGAAATGACCGACCAAGCGACGCCCAACCTGCCATCACGAGATTTCGATTCCACCGCCGCCTTCT
ATGAAAGGTTGGGCTTCGGAATCGTTTTCCGGGACGCCGGCTGGATGATCCTCCAGCGCGGGGATCTCAT
GCTGGAGTTCTTCGCCCACCCTAGGGGGAGGCTAACTGAAACACGGAAGGAGACAATACCGGAAGGAACC
CGCGCTATGACGGCAATAAAAAGACAGAATAAAACGCACGGTGTTGGGTCGTTTGTTCATAAACGCGGGG
TTCGGTCCCAGGGCTGGCACTCTGTCGATACCCCACCGAGACCCCATTGGGGCCAATACGCCCGCGTTTC
TTCCTTTTCCCCACCCCACCCCCCAAGTTCGGGTGAAGGCCCAGGGCTCGCAGCCAACGTCGGGGCGGCA
GGCCCTGCCATAGCCTCAGGTTACTCATATATACTTTAGATTGATTTAAAACTTCATTTTTAATTTAAAA
GGATCTAGGTGAAGATCCTTTTTGATAATCTCATGACCAAAATCCCTTAACGTGAGTTTTCGTTCCACTG
AGCGTCAGACCCCGTAGAAAAGATCAAAGGATCTTCTTGAGATCCTTTTTTTCTGCGCGTAATCTGCTGC
TTGCAAACAAAAAAACCACCGCTACCAGCGGTGGTTTGTTTGCCGGATCAAGAGCTACCAACTCTTTTTC
CGAAGGTAACTGGCTTCAGCAGAGCGCAGATACCAAATACTGTCCTTCTAGTGTAGCCGTAGTTAGGCCA
CCACTTCAAGAACTCTGTAGCACCGCCTACATACCTCGCTCTGCTAATCCTGTTACCAGTGGCTGCTGCC
AGTGGCGATAAGTCGTGTCTTACCGGGTTGGACTCAAGACGATAGTTACCGGATAAGGCGCAGCGGTCGG
GCTGAACGGGGGGTTCGTGCACACAGCCCAGCTTGGAGCGAACGACCTACACCGAACTGAGATACCTACA
GCGTGAGCTATGAGAAAGCGCCACGCTTCCCGAAGGGAGAAAGGCGGACAGGTATCCGGTAAGCGGCAGG
GTCGGAACAGGAGAGCGCACGAGGGAGCTTCCAGGGGGAAACGCCTGGTATCTTTATAGTCCTGTCGGGT
TTCGCCACCTCTGACTTGAGCGTCGATTTTTGTGATGCTCGTCAGGGGGGCGGAGCCTATGGAAAAACGC
CAGCAACGCGGCCTTTTTACGGTTCCTGGCCTTTTGCTGGCCTTTTGCTCACATGTTCTTTCCTGCGTTA
TCCCCTGATTCTGTGGATAACCGTATTACCGCCATGCAT
Features (pLannotate 1.2.2; 16 found; start..end, strand, type, name):
     61..364     +  enhancer       CMV enhancer: human cytomegalovirus immediate early enhancer
    365..568     +  promoter       CMV promoter: human cytomegalovirus (CMV) immediate early promoter
    613..1329    +  CDS            EYFP: EYFP is a basic (constitutively fluorescent) green/yellow fluorescent protein published in 1996, derived from Aequorea victoria. It is reported to be a very rapidly-maturing weak dimer with high acid sensitivity.
   1342..1662    +  CDS            DmrB: F36V mutant of FK506-binding protein FKBP12 binds synthetic ligands that do not bind wild-type FKBP
   1724..1745    +  misc_feature   MCS (fragment): multiple cloning site
   1747..2309    +  CDS            Cdc42 (Q61L) (fragment) (sequence partly withheld): constitutively active mutant of human Rho family small GTPase Cdc42
   2333..2417    +  CDS            large T antigen (fragment): large T antigen from SV40 (simian virus 40)
   2440..2561    +  polyA_signal   SV40 poly(A) signal: SV40 polyadenylation signal
   2595..3023    -  rep_origin     f1 ori (sequence partly withheld): f1 bacteriophage origin of replication; arrow indicates direction of (+) strand synthesis
   3050..3154    +  promoter       AmpR promoter: bla
   3156..3513    +  promoter       SV40 promoter: SV40 enhancer and early promoter
   3548..4342    +  CDS            NeoR/KanR: aminoglycoside phosphotransferase from Tn5; aph(3')-II (or nptII); confers resistance to neomycin, kanamycin, and G418 (Geneticin®)
   4363..4515    +  CDS            ble (fragment): BLE_KLEPN - Experimental evidence at protein level: Swiss-Prot protein existence level 1. Binding protein with a strong affinity to the bleomycin family of antibiotics. Binds to CL990; an antimitotic-antibiotic compound. From Klebsiella pneumoniae.
   4574..4621    +  polyA_signal   HSV TK poly(A) signal: herpes simplex virus thymidine kinase polyadenylation signal (Cole and Stacy, 1985)
   4712..4728    -  polyA_signal   bGH poly(A) signal (fragment): bovine growth hormone polyadenylation signal
   4950..5538    +  rep_origin     ori: high-copy-number ColE1/pMB1/pBR322/pUC origin of replication
