[The description below was written by a language model from this plasmid's Addgene catalogue record and pLannotate feature annotations shown in this document.]
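Description:
YF-Cdc42(CA) is a mammalian expression plasmid built on the Clontech EYFP-C1 backbone. It encodes a three-part fusion of EYFP, an FKBP domain and a constitutively active form of the human Rho-family small GTPase Cdc42. The fusion is transcribed from the human cytomegalovirus immediate-early enhancer and promoter and terminated by an SV40 polyadenylation signal. In the annotated 5,652-nt depositor sequence, EYFP is followed in the same orientation by the FKBP module. The annotation software matches this module to the F36V variant of FKBP12 (DmrB), whereas the catalogue entry simply calls it FKBP. A remnant of the multiple cloning site comes next, and then a Cdc42 coding segment identified as the Q61L activating mutant. The record states that Cdc42H was cloned between EcoRI and BamHI sites of the parental "YF" vector and then sequentially mutated, but it does not list the individual changes.

The plasmid is propagated in E. coli through a high-copy ColE1/pUC-type origin, and it also carries an f1 phage origin. A single Tn5 aminoglycoside phosphotransferase gene provides both selections: a bacterial bla promoter drives it for kanamycin resistance, and an SV40 early promoter with an HSV TK polyadenylation signal drives it for G418 selection in mammalian cells. The short large T antigen, ble and bGH poly(A) fragments in the table are partial matches and probably not functional parts.

The associated publication describes an inducible translocation strategy for rapidly activating or inhibiting small GTPase signalling. In that context, the FKBP domain would act as a chemically inducible dimerisation handle for relocating the active GTPase within the cell, and EYFP would allow the movement to be followed by fluorescence microscopy. The partner anchoring construct is not part of this record.
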