Addgene plasmid #20152: YF-Cdc42(CA)
Depositing lab: Tobias Meyer. Depositing organization: Stanford University. Publication: An inducible translocation strategy to rapidly activate and inhibit small GTPase signaling pathways. Inoue T, Heo WD, Grimley JS, Wandless TJ, Meyer T. Nat Methods. 2005 Jun . 2(6):415-8. 10.1038/nmeth763 PubMed 15908919.
Backbone
  Vector backbone: EYFP-C1
  Backbone manufacturer: Clontech
  Backbone size w/o insert (bp): 4733
  Vector type: Mammalian Expression
  Selectable markers: Neomycin (select with G418)
Growth in bacteria
  Bacterial resistance: Kanamycin, 50 μg/mL
  Growth temperature: 37°C
  Growth strain: DH5alpha
  Copy number: High Copy
Gene/Insert
  Gene/Insert name: YFP-FKBP-Cdc42(CA) (alt name: Cdc42H)
  Species: H. sapiens (human)
  Mutation: Cdc42H was inserted into the multiple cloning site of YF using EcoRI and BamHI, and the resulting construct was then sequentially mutated to form Cdc42.
  Entrez Gene: CDC42 (a.k.a. CDC42Hs, G25K, TKS)
  Cloning method: Restriction Enzyme; 5′ cloning site EcoR1 (not destroyed); 3′ cloning site BamH1 (not destroyed)
  Sequencing primers: 5′ n/a
Terms and licenses: Academic/Nonprofit Terms; Industry Terms: Not Available to Industry
How to cite: YF-Cdc42(CA) was a gift from Tobias Meyer (Addgene plasmid # 20152 ; http://n2t.net/addgene:20152 ; RRID:Addgene_20152)
