>Addgene plasmid #20152 | YF-Cdc42(CA) | addgene partial sequence | sequence record 26033 | 20152 with EGFP-C
TCTCGGCATGGACGAGCTGTACAAGAGTGCTGGTGGTGGAGTGCAGGTGGAAACCATCTCCCCAGGAGAC
GGGCGCACCTTCCCCAAGCGCGGCCAGACCTGCGTGGTGCACTACACCGGGATGCTTGAAGATGGAAAGA
AATTTGATTCCTCCCGGGACAGAAACAAGCCCTTTAAGTTTATGCTAGGCAAGCAGGAGGTGATCCGAGG
CTGGGAAGAAGGGGTTGCCCAGATGAGTGTGGGTCAGAGAGCCAAACTGACTATATCTCCAGATTATGCC
TATGGTGCCACTGGGCACCCAGGCATCATCCCACCACATGCCACTCTCGTCTTCGATGTGGAGCTTCTAA
AACTGGAAAGTGCTGGTGGTAGTGCTGGTGGTAGTGCTGGTGGTAGTGCTGGTGGTAGTGCTGGTGGTCC
TCGAGCTCAAGCTTCGAATTCGGCA
[168 nt withheld, positions 446-613]
NNNNN
[79 nt withheld, positions 619-697]
